Addgene plasmid #43610: III-GACT
Depositing lab: Chad Cowan & Kiran Musunuru. Depositing organization: Harvard University. Publication: A TALEN Genome-Editing System for Generating Human Stem Cell-Based Disease Models. Ding Q, Lee YK, Schaefer EA, Peters DT, Veres A, Kim K, Kuperwasser N, Motola DL, Meissner TB, Hendriks WT, Trevisan M, Gupta RM, Moisan A, Banks E, Friesen M, Schinzel RT, Xia F, Tang A, Xia Y, Figueroa E, Wann A, Ahfeldt T, Daheron L, Zhang F, Rubin LL, Peng LF, Chung RT, Musunuru K, Cowan CA. Cell Stem Cell. 2012 Dec 12. pii: S1934-5909(12)00645-5. doi: 10.1016/j.stem.2012.11.011. PubMed 23246482.
Backbone
  Vector backbone: pCRII-TOPO
  Backbone manufacturer: Invitrogen
  Backbone size w/o insert (bp): 3973
  Vector type: Bacterial Cloning
Growth in bacteria
  Bacterial resistance: Ampicillin and Kanamycin, 100 & 50 μg/mL
  Growth temperature: 37°C
  Growth strain: Top10
  Copy number: High Copy
Gene/Insert
  Gene/Insert name: III-GACT
  Species: Synthetic
  Insert size (bp): 426
  Cloning method: TOPO Cloning
  Sequencing primers: 5′ T7; 3′ M13-rev
Terms and licenses: Academic/Nonprofit Terms; Industry Terms: Not Available to Industry
How to cite: III-GACT was a gift from Chad Cowan & Kiran Musunuru (Addgene plasmid # 43610 ; http://n2t.net/addgene:43610 ; RRID:Addgene_43610)
