[The description below was written by a language model from this plasmid's Addgene catalogue record.]
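Description:
III-GACT is a bacterial cloning plasmid built on the commercial pCRII-TOPO backbone (about 4.0 kb without insert), into which a 426 bp synthetic insert was placed by TOPO cloning. It is maintained at high copy in E. coli, and the record lists both ampicillin and kanamycin resistance, consistent with the dual markers carried by this TOPO vector family. Standard T7 and M13 reverse primer sites flank the cloning site and are the recorded positions for sequencing across the insert. No feature table is available, so the internal organisation of the plasmid is not documented beyond these catalogue fields.

The record does not describe the insert's content in detail, giving only its name, synthetic origin and size. The associated publication describes a TALEN genome-editing system for generating human stem cell-based disease models. In that context, the name suggests a pre-assembled block of TALE repeat modules recognising the four-nucleotide sequence G-A-C-T, with "III" probably indicating the position the block occupies in a larger repeat array. A 426 bp insert is roughly the length expected for four TALE repeats of about 34 amino acids each plus short flanking sequence. This interpretation is an inference from the name and size and is not stated in the record. The plasmid carries no recorded mammalian promoter, reporter or expression element. It is therefore best regarded as a storage and source vector from which the module would be taken for assembly into a full-length TALEN expression construct, not as a plasmid for direct use in cells.
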