>Addgene plasmid #43610 | III-GACT | depositor partial sequence | sequence record 58875 | III-GACT sequence 426 bps
CGTCTCGGCTCACCCCAGAGCAGGTCGTGGCAATCGCTAGCAATAACGGCGGAAAACAGGCTTTGGAAAC
GGTGCAGAGGCTCCTTCCAGTGCTGTGCCAAGCGCACGGACTCACCCCAGAGCAGGTCGTGGCAATCGCC
TCCAACATTGGCGGGAAACAGGCACTCGAGACTGTCCAGCGCCTGCTTCCCGTGCTGTGCCAAGCGCACG
GCCTCACCCCAGAGCAGGTCGTGGCGATCGCAAGCCACGACGGAGGAAAGCAAGCCTTGGAAACAGTACA
GAGGCTGTTGCCTGTGCTGTGCCAAGCGCACGGATTAACCCCAGAGCAGGTCGTGGCCATTGCCTCGAAT
GGAGGGGGCAAACAGGCGTTGGAAACCGTACAACGATTGCTGCCGGTGCTGTGCCAAGCGCACGGACTCA
GAGACG
