>Addgene plasmid #43610 | III-GACT | addgene partial sequence | sequence record 62355 | M13-F20  5'-TGTAAAACGACGGCCAGT-3'
CTATAGGGCGAATTGGGCCCTCTAGATGCATGCTCGAGCGGCCGCCAGTGTGATGGATATCTGCAGAATT
CGCCCTTGCCGTCCTAGCGCGTCTCGGCTCACCCCAGAGCAGGTCGTGGCAATCGCTAGCAATAACGGCG
GAAAACAGGCTTTGGAAACGGTGCAGAGGCTCCTTCCAGTGCTGTGCCAAGCGCACGGACTCACCCCAGA
GCAGGTCGTGGCAATCGCCTCCAACATTGGCGGGAAACAGGCACTCGAGACTGTCCAGCGCCTGCTTCCC
GTGCTGTGCCAAGCGCACGGCCTCACCCCAGAGCAGGTCGTGGCGATCGCAAGCCACGACGGAGGAAAGC
AAGCCTTGGAAACAGTACAGAGGCTGTTGCCTGTGCTGTGCCAAGCGCACGGATTAACCCCAGAGCAGGT
CGTGGCCATTGCCTCGAATGGAGGGGGCAAACAGGCGTTGGAAACCGTACAACGATTGCTGCCGGTGCTG
TGCCAAGCGCACGGACTCAGAGACGTGGGCACAGGAAAGAAGGGCGAATTCCAGCACACTGGCGGCCGTT
ACTAGTGGATCCGAGCTCGGTACCAAGCTTGATGCATAGCTTGAGTATTCTATAGTGTCACCTAAATAGC
TTGGCGTAATCATGGTCATAGCTGTTTCCTGTGTGAAATTGTTATCCGCTCACAATTCCACACAACATAC
GAGCCGGA
